>Addgene plasmid #161266 | pDONR221-SLC34A1_STOP | addgene full sequence | sequence record 451006 | Addgene NGS Result
CTTTCCTGCGTTATCCCCTGATTCTGTGGATAACCGTATTACCGCCTTTGAGTGAGCTGATACCGCTCGC
CGCAGCCGAACGACCGAGCGCAGCGAGTCAGTGAGCGAGGAAGCGGAAGAGCGCCCAATACGCAAACCGC
CTCTCCCCGCGCGTTGGCCGATTCATTAATGCAGCTGGCACGACAGGTTTCCCGACTGGAAAGCGGGCAG
TGAGCGCAACGCAATTAATACGCGTACCGCTAGCCAGGAAGAGTTTGTAGAAACGCAAAAAGGCCATCCG
TCAGGATGGCCTTCTGCTTAGTTTGATGCCTGGCAGTTTATGGCGGGCGTCCTGCCCGCCACCCTCCGGG
CCGTTGCTTCACAACGTTCAAATCCGCTCCCGGCGGATTTGTCCTACTCAGGAGAGCGTTCACCGACAAA
CAACAGATAAAACGAAAGGCCCAGTCTTCCGACTGAGCCTTTCGTTTTATTTGATGCCTGGCAGTTCCCT
ACTCTCGCGTTAACGCTAGCATGGATGTTTTCCCAGTCACGACGTTGTAAAACGACGGCCAGTCTTAAGC
TCGGGCCCCAAATAATGATTTTATTTTGACTGATAGTGACCTGTTCGTTGCAACACATTGATGAGCAATG
CTTTTTTATAATGCCAACTTTGTACAAAAAAGCAGGCTCCACCATGCTGAGCTACGGAGAGAGGCTGGGA
TCCCCAGCCGTGTCTCCCCTGCCTGTGCGGGGAGGACACGTGATGAGAGGAACCGCCTTTGCCTACGTGC
CATCCCCACAGGTGCTGCACAGGATCCCAGGCACAAGCGCCTATGCATTCCCATCCCTGGGACCAGTGGC
CCTGGCAGAGCACACCTGCCCTTGTGGAGAGGTGCTGGAGAGGCACGAGCCTCTGCCAGCAAAGCTGGCC
CTGGAGGAGGAGCAGAAGCCCGAGAGCAGGCTGGTGCCTAAGCTGAGGCAGGCAGGAGCAATGCTGCTGA
AGGTGCCTCTGATGCTGACCTTTCTGTATCTGTTCGTGTGCTCCCTGGACATGCTGAGCTCCGCCTTTCA
GCTGGCAGGAGGCAAGGTGGCAGGCGACATCTTCAAGGATAACGCCATCCTGTCTAATCCTGTGGCAGGA
CTGGTGGTGGGAATCCTGGTGACAGTGCTGGTGCAGTCTAGCTCCACCTCCACATCTATCATCGTGTCCA
TGGTGTCTAGCGGCCTGCTGGAGGTGTCCTCTGCCATCCCAATCATCATGGGCTCTAACATCGGCACCAG
CGTGACCAATACAATCGTGGCCCTGATGCAGGCAGGCGACAGGACCGATTTTCGGAGAGCCTTCGCCGGA
GCAACAGTGCACGATTGTTTCAATTGGCTGTCTGTGCTGGTGCTGCTGCCACTGGAGGCAGCAACCGGAT
ACCTGCACCACATCACAAGGCTGGTGGTGGCCAGCTTTAACATCCACGGAGGAAGGGACGCACCAGATCT
GCTGAAGATCATCACCGAGCCTTTCACAAAGCTGATCATCCAGCTGGACGAGAGCGTGATCACCTCCATC
GCCACAGGCGATGAGTCCCTGAGGAATCACTCTCTGATCCAGATCTGGTGCCACCCAGACAGCCTGCAGG
CACCCACCAGCATGTCCAGGGCAGAGGCAAACAGCTCCCAGACCCTGGGCAATGCCACAATGGAGAAGTG
TAACCACATCTTTGTGGACACAGGCCTGCCTGATCTGGCAGTGGGACTGATCCTGCTGGCAGGATCTCTG
GTGCTGCTGTGCACCTGTCTGATCCTGCTGGTGAAGATGCTGAATAGCCTGCTGAAGGGCCAGGTGGCCA
AAGTGATCCAGAAAGTGATCAACACAGATTTTCCCGCCCCTTTCACCTGGGTGACAGGCTACTTCGCCAT
GGTGGTGGGCGCCAGCATGACCTTTGTGGTGCAGTCTAGCTCCGTGTTCACCTCCGCCATCACACCACTG
ATCGGACTGGGCGTGATCTCCATCGAGAGGGCATATCCACTGACCCTGGGATCTAATATCGGCACCACAA
CCACAGCAATCCTGGCCGCCCTGGCAAGCCCAAGAGAGAAGCTGTCTAGCGCCTTTCAGATCGCCCTGTG
CCACTTCTTTTTCAACATCTCCGGCATCCTGCTGTGGTATCCAGTGCCCTGTACCAGGCTGCCAATCAGG
ATGGCAAAGGCCCTGGGCAAGAGGACAGCCAAGTACCGCTGGTTCGCCGTGCTGTATCTGCTGGTGTGCT
TTCTGCTGCTGCCTTCTCTGGTGTTCGGCATCAGCATGGCAGGATGGCAGGTCATGGTGGGAGTGGGCAC
ACCATTTGGCGCCCTGCTGGCCTTCGTGGTGCTGATCAATGTGCTGCAGTCTCGGAGCCCTGGACACCTG
CCAAAGTGGCTGCAGACCTGGGACTTTCTGCCTCGGTGGATGCACTCCCTGAAGCCACTGGATCACCTGA
TCACCAGAGCCACACTGTGCTGTGCAAGGCCTGAGCCAAGATCCCCACCTCTGCCACCCAGAGTGTTCCT
GGAGGAGCTGCCTCCAGCAACCCCATCTCCTAGGCTGGCCCTGCCAGCACACCACAACGCAACAAGACTG
TAAGACCCAGCTTTCTTGTACAAAGTTGGCATTATAAGAAAGCATTGCTTATCAATTTGTTGCAACGAAC
AGGTCACTATCAGTCAAAATAAAATCATTATTTGCCATCCAGCTGATATCCCCTATAGTGAGTCGTATTA
CATGGTCATAGCTGTTTCCTGGCAGCTCTGGCCCGTGTCTCAAAATCTCTGATGTTACATTGCACAAGAT
AAAAATATATCATCATGAACAATAAAACTGTCTGCTTACATAAACAGTAATACAAGGGGTGTTATGAGCC
ATATTCAACGGGAAACGTCGAGGCCGCGATTAAATTCCAACATGGATGCTGATTTATATGGGTATAAATG
GGCTCGCGATAATGTCGGGCAATCAGGTGCGACAATCTATCGCTTGTATGGGAAGCCCGATGCGCCAGAG
TTGTTTCTGAAACATGGCAAAGGTAGCGTTGCCAATGATGTTACAGATGAGATGGTCAGACTAAACTGGC
TGACGGAATTTATGCCTCTTCCGACCATCAAGCATTTTATCCGTACTCCTGATGATGCATGGTTACTCAC
CACTGCGATCCCCGGAAAAACAGCATTCCAGGTATTAGAAGAATATCCTGATTCAGGTGAAAATATTGTT
GATGCGCTGGCAGTGTTCCTGCGCCGGTTGCATTCGATTCCTGTTTGTAATTGTCCTTTTAACAGCGATC
GCGTATTTCGTCTCGCTCAGGCGCAATCACGAATGAATAACGGTTTGGTTGATGCGAGTGATTTTGATGA
CGAGCGTAATGGCTGGCCTGTTGAACAAGTCTGGAAAGAAATGCATAAACTTTTGCCATTCTCACCGGAT
TCAGTCGTCACTCATGGTGATTTCTCACTTGATAACCTTATTTTTGACGAGGGGAAATTAATAGGTTGTA
TTGATGTTGGACGAGTCGGAATCGCAGACCGATACCAGGATCTTGCCATCCTATGGAACTGCCTCGGTGA
GTTTTCTCCTTCATTACAGAAACGGCTTTTTCAAAAATATGGTATTGATAATCCTGATATGAATAAATTG
CAGTTTCATTTGATGCTCGATGAGTTTTTCTAATCAGAATTGGTTAATTGGTTGTAACACTGGCAGAGCA
TTACGCTGACTTGACGGGACGGCGCAAGCTCATGACCAAAATCCCTTAACGTGAGTTACGCGTCGTTCCA
CTGAGCGTCAGACCCCGTAGAAAAGATCAAAGGATCTTCTTGAGATCCTTTTTTTCTGCGCGTAATCTGC
TGCTTGCAAACAAAAAAACCACCGCTACCAGCGGTGGTTTGTTTGCCGGATCAAGAGCTACCAACTCTTT
TTCCGAAGGTAACTGGCTTCAGCAGAGCGCAGATACCAAATACTGTTCTTCTAGTGTAGCCGTAGTTAGG
CCACCACTTCAAGAACTCTGTAGCACCGCCTACATACCTCGCTCTGCTAATCCTGTTACCAGTGGCTGCT
GCCAGTGGCGATAAGTCGTGTCTTACCGGGTTGGACTCAAGACGATAGTTACCGGATAAGGCGCAGCGGT
CGGGCTGAACGGGGGGTTCGTGCACACAGCCCAGCTTGGAGCGAACGACCTACACCGAACTGAGATACCT
ACAGCGTGAGCTATGAGAAAGCGCCACGCTTCCCGAAGGGAGAAAGGCGGACAGGTATCCGGTAAGCGGC
AGGGTCGGAACAGGAGAGCGCACGAGGGAGCTTCCAGGGGGAAACGCCTGGTATCTTTATAGTCCTGTCG
GGTTTCGCCACCTCTGACTTGAGCGTCGATTTTTGTGATGCTCGTCAGGGGGGCGGAGCCTATGGAAAAA
CGCCAGCAACGCGGCCTTTTTACGGTTCCTGGCCTTTTGCTGGCCTTTTGCTCACATGTT
Features (pLannotate 1.2.2; 10 found; start..end, strand, type, name):
    121..213     +  CDS            lacI (fragment): lac repressor; lacI; The lac repressor binds to the lac operator to inhibit transcription in E. coli. This inhibition can be relieved by adding lactose or isopropyl-β-D-thiogalactopyranoside (IPTG).
    268..295     -  terminator     rrnB T2 terminator: transcription terminator T2 from the E. coli rrnB gene
    427..470     +  terminator     rrnB T1 terminator: Escherichia coli rrnB; transcription terminator T1 from the E. coli rrnB gene
    517..553     -  CDS            lacZα (fragment): LacZα fragment of β-galactosidase; lacZ fragment
    569..668     +  protein_bind   attL1: mutant version of attL; recombination site for the Gateway® LR reaction LR Clonase™
    674..2590    +  CDS            SLC34A1: NPT2A_HUMAN - Also known as NPT2 From Homo sapiens (Human).
   2595..2694    -  protein_bind   attL2: mutant version of attL; recombination site for the Gateway® LR reaction LR Clonase™
   2712..2730    -  promoter       T7 promoter: promoter for bacteriophage T7 RNA polymerase
   2864..3673    +  CDS            KanR: aminoglycoside phosphotransferase; aph(3')-Ia; confers resistance to kanamycin in bacteria or G418 (Geneticin®) in eukaryotes
   3820..4408    +  rep_origin     ori: high-copy-number ColE1/pMB1/pBR322/pUC origin of replication
