>Addgene plasmid #161266 | pDONR221-SLC34A1_STOP | analyzer sequence | sequence record 312466
CTTTCCTGCGTTATCCCCTGATTCTGTGGATAACCGTATTACCGCCTTTGAGTGAGCTGATACCGCTCGC
CGCAGCCGAACGACCGAGCGCAGCGAGTCAGTGAGCGAGGAAGCGGAAGAGCGCCCAATACGCAAACCGC
CTCTCCCCGCGCGTTGGCCGATTCATTAATGCAGCTGGCACGACAGGTTTCCCGACTGGAAAGCGGGCAG
TGAGCGCAACGCAATTAATACGCGTACCGCTAGCCAGGAAGAGTTTGTAGAAACGCAAAAAGGCCATCCG
TCAGGATGGCCTTCTGCTTAGTTTGATGCCTGGCAGTTTATGGCGGGCGTCCTGCCCGCCACCCTCCGGG
CCGTTGCTTCACAACGTTCAAATCCGCTCCCGGCGGATTTGTCCTACTCAGGAGAGCGTTCACCGACAAA
CAACAGATAAAACGAAAGGCCCAGTCTTCCGACTGAGCCTTTCGTTTTATTTGATGCCTGGCAGTTCCCT
ACTCTCGCGTTAACGCTAGCATGGATGTTTTCCCAGTCACGACGTTGTAAAACGACGGCCAGTCTTAAGC
TCGGGCCCCAAATAATGATTTTATTTTGACTGATAGTGACCTGTTCGTTGCAACACATTGATGAGCAATG
CTTTTTTATAATGCCAACTTTGTACAAAAAAGCAGGCTCCACCATGCTGAGCTACGGAGAGAGGCTGGGA
TCCCCAGCCGTGTCTCCCCTGCCTGTGCGGGGAGGACACGTGATGAGAGGAACCGCCTTTGCCTACGTGC
CATCCCCACAGGTGCTGCACAGGATCCCAGGCACAAGCGCCTATGCATTCCCATCCCTGGGACCAGTGGC
CCTGGCAGAGCACACCTGCCCTTGTGGAGAGGTGCTGGAGAGGCACGAGCCTCTGCCAGCAAAGCTGGCC
CTGGAGGAGGAGCAGAAGCCCGAGAGCAGGCTGGTGCCTAAGCTGAGGCAGGCAGGAGCAATGCTGCTGA
AGGTGCCTCTGATGCTGACCTTTCTGTATCTGTTCGTGTGCTCCCTGGACATGCTGAGCTCCGCCTTTCA
GCTGGCAGGAGGCAAGGTGGCAGGCGACATCTTCAAGGATAACGCCATCCTGTCTAATCCTGTGGCAGGA
CTGGTGGTGGGAATCCTGGTGACAGTGCTGGTGCAGTCTAGCTCCACCTCCACATCTATCATCGTGTCCA
TGGTGTCTAGCGGCCTGCTGGAGGTGTCCTCTGCCATCCCAATCATCATGGGCTCTAACATCGGCACCAG
CGTGACCAATACAATCGTGGCCCTGATGCAGGCAGGCGACAGGACCGATTTTCGGAGAGCCTTCGCCGGA
GCAACAGTGCACGATTGTTTCAATTGGCTGTCTGTGCTGGTGCTGCTGCCACTGGAGGCAGCAACCGGAT
ACCTGCACCACATCACAAGGCTGGTGGTGGCCAGCTTTAACATCCACGGAGGAAGGGACGCACCAGATCT
GCTGAAGATCATCACCGAGCCTTTCACAAAGCTGATCATCCAGCTGGACGAGAGCGTGATCACCTCCATC
GCCACAGGCGATGAGTCCCTGAGGAATCACTCTCTGATCCAGATCTGGTGCCACCCAGACAGCCTGCAGG
CACCCACCAGCATGTCCAGGGCAGAGGCAAACAGCTCCCAGACCCTGGGCAATGCCACAATGGAGAAGTG
TAACCACATCTTTGTGGACACAGGCCTGCCTGATCTGGCAGTGGGACTGATCCTGCTGGCAGGATCTCTG
GTGCTGCTGTGCACCTGTCTGATCCTGCTGGTGAAGATGCTGAATAGCCTGCTGAAGGGCCAGGTGGCCA
AAGTGATCCAGAAAGTGATCAACACAGATTTTCCCGCCCCTTTCACCTGGGTGACAGGCTACTTCGCCAT
GGTGGTGGGCGCCAGCATGACCTTTGTGGTGCAGTCTAGCTCCGTGTTCACCTCCGCCATCACACCACTG
ATCGGACTGGGCGTGATCTCCATCGAGAGGGCATATCCACTGACCCTGGGATCTAATATCGGCACCACAA
CCACAGCAATCCTGGCCGCCCTGGCAAGCCCAAGAGAGAAGCTGTCTAGCGCCTTTCAGATCGCCCTGTG
CCACTTCTTTTTCAACATCTCCGGCATCCTGCTGTGGTATCCAGTGCCCTGTACCAGGCTGCCAATCAGG
ATGGCAAAGGCCCTGGGCAAGAGGACAGCCAAGTACCGCTGGTTCGCCGTGCTGTATCTGCTGGTGTGCT
TTCTGCTGCTGCCTTCTCTGGTGTTCGGCATCAGCATGGCAGGATGGCAGGTCATGGTGGGAGTGGGCAC
ACCATTTGGCGCCCTGCTGGCCTTCGTGGTGCTGATCAATGTGCTGCAGTCTCGGAGCCCTGGACACCTG
CCAAAGTGGCTGCAGACCTGGGACTTTCTGCCTCGGTGGATGCACTCCCTGAAGCCACTGGATCACCTGA
TCACCAGAGCCACACTGTGCTGTGCAAGGCCTGAGCCAAGATCCCCACCTCTGCCACCCAGAGTGTTCCT
GGAGGAGCTGCCTCCAGCAACCCCATCTCCTAGGCTGGCCCTGCCAGCACACCACAACGCAACAAGACTG
TAAGACCCAGCTTTCTTGTACAAAGTTGGCATTATAAGAAAGCATTGCTTATCAATTTGTTGCAACGAAC
AGGTCACTATCAGTCAAAATAAAATCATTATTTGCCATCCAGCTGATATCCCCTATAGTGAGTCGTATTA
CATGGTCATAGCTGTTTCCTGGCAGCTCTGGCCCGTGTCTCAAAATCTCTGATGTTACATTGCACAAGAT
AAAATAATATCATCATGAACAATAAAACTGTCTGCTTACATAAACAGTAATACAAGGGGTGTTATGAGCC
ATATTCAACGGGAAACGTCGAGGCCGCGATTAAATTCCAACATGGATGCTGATTTATATGGGTATAAATG
GGCTCGCGATAATGTCGGGCAATCAGGTGCGACAATCTATCGCTTGTATGGGAAGCCCGATGCGCCAGAG
TTGTTTCTGAAACATGGCAAAGGTAGCGTTGCCAATGATGTTACAGATGAGATGGTCAGACTAAACTGGC
TGACGGAATTTATGCCTCTTCCGACCATCAAGCATTTTATCCGTACTCCTGATGATGCATGGTTACTCAC
CACTGCGATCCCCGGAAAAACAGCATTCCAGGTATTAGAAGAATATCCTGATTCAGGTGAAAATATTGTT
GATGCGCTGGCAGTGTTCCTGCGCCGGTTGCATTCGATTCCTGTTTGTAATTGTCCTTTTAACAGCGATC
GCGTATTTCGTCTCGCTCAGGCGCAATCACGAATGAATAACGGTTTGGTTGATGCGAGTGATTTTGATGA
CGAGCGTAATGGCTGGCCTGTTGAACAAGTCTGGAAAGAAATGCATAAACTTTTGCCATTCTCACCGGAT
TCAGTCGTCACTCATGGTGATTTCTCACTTGATAACCTTATTTTTGACGAGGGGAAATTAATAGGTTGTA
TTGATGTTGGACGAGTCGGAATCGCAGACCGATACCAGGATCTTGCCATCCTATGGAACTGCCTCGGTGA
GTTTTCTCCTTCATTACAGAAACGGCTTTTTCAAAAATATGGTATTGATAATCCTGATATGAATAAATTG
CAGTTTCATTTGATGCTCGATGAGTTTTTCTAATCAGAATTGGTTAATTGGTTGTAACACTGGCAGAGCA
TTACGCTGACTTGACGGGACGGCGCAAGCTCATGACCAAAATCCCTTAACGTGAGTTACGCGTCGTTCCA
CTGAGCGTCAGACCCCGTAGAAAAGATCAAAGGATCTTCTTGAGATCCTTTTTTTCTGCGCGTAATCTGC
TGCTTGCAAACAAAAAAACCACCGCTACCAGCGGTGGTTTGTTTGCCGGATCAAGAGCTACCAACTCTTT
TTCCGAAGGTAACTGGCTTCAGCAGAGCGCAGATACCAAATACTGTTCTTCTAGTGTAGCCGTAGTTAGG
CCACCACTTCAAGAACTCTGTAGCACCGCCTACATACCTCGCTCTGCTAATCCTGTTACCAGTGGCTGCT
GCCAGTGGCGATAAGTCGTGTCTTACCGGGTTGGACTCAAGACGATAGTTACCGGATAAGGCGCAGCGGT
CGGGCTGAACGGGGGGTTCGTGCACACAGCCCAGCTTGGAGCGAACGACCTACACCGAACTGAGATACCT
ACAGCGTGAGCTATGAGAAAGCGCCACGCTTCCCGAAGGGAGAAAGGCGGACAGGTATCCGGTAAGCGGC
AGGGTCGGAACAGGAGAGCGCACGAGGGAGCTTCCAGGGGGAAACGCCTGGTATCTTTATAGTCCTGTCG
GGTTTCGCCACCTCTGACTTGAGCGTCGATTTTTGTGATGCTCGTCAGGGGGGCGGAGCCTATGGAAAAA
CGCCAGCAACGCGGCCTTTTTACGGTTCCTGGCCTTTTGCTGGCCTTTTGCTCACATGTT
Features (pLannotate 1.2.2; 10 found; start..end, strand, type, name):
    121..213     +  CDS            lacI (fragment): lac repressor; lacI; The lac repressor binds to the lac operator to inhibit transcription in E. coli. This inhibition can be relieved by adding lactose or isopropyl-β-D-thiogalactopyranoside (IPTG).
    268..295     -  terminator     rrnB T2 terminator: transcription terminator T2 from the E. coli rrnB gene
    427..470     +  terminator     rrnB T1 terminator: Escherichia coli rrnB; transcription terminator T1 from the E. coli rrnB gene
    517..553     -  CDS            lacZα (fragment): LacZα fragment of β-galactosidase; lacZ fragment
    569..668     +  protein_bind   attL1: mutant version of attL; recombination site for the Gateway® LR reaction LR Clonase™
    674..2590    +  CDS            SLC34A1: NPT2A_HUMAN - Also known as NPT2 From Homo sapiens (Human).
   2595..2694    -  protein_bind   attL2: mutant version of attL; recombination site for the Gateway® LR reaction LR Clonase™
   2712..2730    -  promoter       T7 promoter: promoter for bacteriophage T7 RNA polymerase
   2864..3673    +  CDS            KanR: aminoglycoside phosphotransferase; aph(3')-Ia; confers resistance to kanamycin in bacteria or G418 (Geneticin®) in eukaryotes
   3820..4408    +  rep_origin     ori: high-copy-number ColE1/pMB1/pBR322/pUC origin of replication
