[The description below was written by a language model from this plasmid's Addgene catalogue record and pLannotate feature annotations shown in this document.]
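Description:
pDONR221-SLC34A1_STOP is a Gateway entry clone built on the pDONR221 backbone, carrying a codon-optimized open reading frame for human SLC34A1 (also known as NPT2, NPTIIa or NAPI-3), a member of the solute carrier family. The sequenced plasmid is about 4.5 kb. It is propagated in E. coli through a high-copy ColE1/pUC-type origin of replication and selected with kanamycin through an aminoglycoside phosphotransferase (KanR) gene. Although the catalogue lists the vector type as mammalian expression, the feature table shows no eukaryotic promoter or polyadenylation signal. The plasmid therefore works as a shuttle for the ORF rather than as an expression construct in its own right.

The roughly 1.9 kb SLC34A1 coding sequence lies between attL1 and attL2 recombination sites, which allow directional, in-frame transfer into any attR-containing destination vector by an LR Clonase reaction. Upstream of attL1 are the rrnB T1 and T2 transcription terminators, which shield the insert from read-through transcription in bacteria. A T7 promoter lies just beyond attL2, pointing back toward the insert. Short lacI and lacZα fragments are also annotated and appear to be backbone remnants. M13 forward and reverse primer sites are recorded for sequencing across the insert.

This version keeps a stop codon at the end of the ORF, so it suits native (untagged) or N-terminally tagged expression after subcloning; a companion clone without the stop codon exists, which would permit C-terminal fusions. The plasmid belongs to a consortium collection of SLC transporter clones assembled to support transporter research and drug discovery.
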