Addgene plasmid #161266: pDONR221-SLC34A1_STOP
Purpose: Gateway entry clone with codon-optimized ORF sequence for subcloning into custom expression vectors. Contains a STOP codon at the end of the codon-optimized ORF sequence.
Depositing lab: RESOLUTE Consortium & Giulio Superti-Furga. Depositing organization: CeMM Research Center for Molecular Medicine. Publication: The RESOLUTE consortium: unlocking SLC transporters for drug discovery. Superti-Furga G, Lackner D, Wiedmer T, Ingles-Prieto A, Barbosa B, Girardi E, Goldmann U, Gurtl B, Klavins K, Klimek C, Lindinger S, Lineiro-Retes E, Muller AC, Onstein S, Redinger G, Reil D, Sedlyarov V, Wolf G, Crawford M, Everley R, ... Steppan CM. Nat Rev Drug Discov. 2020 Jul;19(7):429-430. doi: 10.1038/d41573-020-00056-6. PubMed 32265506.
Backbone
  Vector backbone: pDONR221
  Backbone manufacturer: ThermoFisher Scientific
  Backbone size w/o insert (bp): 2550
  Vector type: Mammalian Expression
Growth in bacteria
  Bacterial resistance: Kanamycin, 50 μg/mL
  Growth temperature: 37°C
  Growth strain: NEB Stable
  Copy number: High Copy
Gene/Insert
  Gene/Insert name: SLC34A1 (alt name: NAPI-3, NPTIIa, SLC11, NPT2, SLC17A2)
  Species: H. sapiens (human)
  Insert size (bp): 1920
  Entrez Gene: SLC34A1 (a.k.a. FRTS2, NAPI-3, NPHLOP1, NPT2, NPTIIa, SLC11, SLC17A2)
  Cloning method: Gateway Cloning
  Sequencing primers: 5′ M13-fwd; 3′ M13-rev
Terms and licenses: Academic/Nonprofit Terms; Industry Terms
Depositor comments: This plasmid contains a STOP codon at the end of the codon-optimized ORF. For the version of this plasmid that does not contain a STOP codon, please see Addgene plasmid 132100 For more information on the full Resolute plasmid collection, please see www.addgene.org/depositor-collections/re-solute/. Please provide your feedback on this plasmid to the RESOLUTE consortium by filling out their RESOLUTE repository feedback form: https://forms.office.com/Pages/ResponsePage.aspx?id=0e05yklzmkS7rjFGQL4N7z4feCLQvEJAmVcOCM_u885UN1JJRko0Ukg4TVQwNTZLOUxPQVJWT1NHUCQlQCN0PWcu
How to cite: pDONR221-SLC34A1_STOP was a gift from RESOLUTE Consortium & Giulio Superti-Furga (Addgene plasmid # 161266 ; http://n2t.net/addgene:161266 ; RRID:Addgene_161266)
