>Addgene plasmid #161266 | pDONR221-SLC34A1_STOP | depositor partial sequence | sequence record 312467 | Codon-optimized ORF of SLC34A1
ATGCTGAGCTACGGAGAGAGGCTGGGATCCCCAGCCGTGTCTCCCCTGCCTGTGCGGGGAGGACACGTGA
TGAGAGGAACCGCCTTTGCCTACGTGCCATCCCCACAGGTGCTGCACAGGATCCCAGGCACAAGCGCCTA
TGCATTCCCATCCCTGGGACCAGTGGCCCTGGCAGAGCACACCTGCCCTTGTGGAGAGGTGCTGGAGAGG
CACGAGCCTCTGCCAGCAAAGCTGGCCCTGGAGGAGGAGCAGAAGCCCGAGAGCAGGCTGGTGCCTAAGC
TGAGGCAGGCAGGAGCAATGCTGCTGAAGGTGCCTCTGATGCTGACCTTTCTGTATCTGTTCGTGTGCTC
CCTGGACATGCTGAGCTCCGCCTTTCAGCTGGCAGGAGGCAAGGTGGCAGGCGACATCTTCAAGGATAAC
GCCATCCTGTCTAATCCTGTGGCAGGACTGGTGGTGGGAATCCTGGTGACAGTGCTGGTGCAGTCTAGCT
CCACCTCCACATCTATCATCGTGTCCATGGTGTCTAGCGGCCTGCTGGAGGTGTCCTCTGCCATCCCAAT
CATCATGGGCTCTAACATCGGCACCAGCGTGACCAATACAATCGTGGCCCTGATGCAGGCAGGCGACAGG
ACCGATTTTCGGAGAGCCTTCGCCGGAGCAACAGTGCACGATTGTTTCAATTGGCTGTCTGTGCTGGTGC
TGCTGCCACTGGAGGCAGCAACCGGATACCTGCACCACATCACAAGGCTGGTGGTGGCCAGCTTTAACAT
CCACGGAGGAAGGGACGCACCAGATCTGCTGAAGATCATCACCGAGCCTTTCACAAAGCTGATCATCCAG
CTGGACGAGAGCGTGATCACCTCCATCGCCACAGGCGATGAGTCCCTGAGGAATCACTCTCTGATCCAGA
TCTGGTGCCACCCAGACAGCCTGCAGGCACCCACCAGCATGTCCAGGGCAGAGGCAAACAGCTCCCAGAC
CCTGGGCAATGCCACAATGGAGAAGTGTAACCACATCTTTGTGGACACAGGCCTGCCTGATCTGGCAGTG
GGACTGATCCTGCTGGCAGGATCTCTGGTGCTGCTGTGCACCTGTCTGATCCTGCTGGTGAAGATGCTGA
ATAGCCTGCTGAAGGGCCAGGTGGCCAAAGTGATCCAGAAAGTGATCAACACAGATTTTCCCGCCCCTTT
CACCTGGGTGACAGGCTACTTCGCCATGGTGGTGGGCGCCAGCATGACCTTTGTGGTGCAGTCTAGCTCC
GTGTTCACCTCCGCCATCACACCACTGATCGGACTGGGCGTGATCTCCATCGAGAGGGCATATCCACTGA
CCCTGGGATCTAATATCGGCACCACAACCACAGCAATCCTGGCCGCCCTGGCAAGCCCAAGAGAGAAGCT
GTCTAGCGCCTTTCAGATCGCCCTGTGCCACTTCTTTTTCAACATCTCCGGCATCCTGCTGTGGTATCCA
GTGCCCTGTACCAGGCTGCCAATCAGGATGGCAAAGGCCCTGGGCAAGAGGACAGCCAAGTACCGCTGGT
TCGCCGTGCTGTATCTGCTGGTGTGCTTTCTGCTGCTGCCTTCTCTGGTGTTCGGCATCAGCATGGCAGG
ATGGCAGGTCATGGTGGGAGTGGGCACACCATTTGGCGCCCTGCTGGCCTTCGTGGTGCTGATCAATGTG
CTGCAGTCTCGGAGCCCTGGACACCTGCCAAAGTGGCTGCAGACCTGGGACTTTCTGCCTCGGTGGATGC
ACTCCCTGAAGCCACTGGATCACCTGATCACCAGAGCCACACTGTGCTGTGCAAGGCCTGAGCCAAGATC
CCCACCTCTGCCACCCAGAGTGTTCCTGGAGGAGCTGCCTCCAGCAACCCCATCTCCTAGGCTGGCCCTG
CCAGCACACCACAACGCAACAAGACTGTAA
